# Supplementary material for: Antisense transcription can induce expression memory via stable promoter repression
Source: Genome Biol. 2025 Dec 20;26:430. doi: 10.1186/s13059-025-03875-1 (PMC12720443; doi:10.1186/s13059-025-03875-1)
Supplement: Supplementary file 8 — Supplementary Material 8. Annotated sequences of plasmids used in the study (SP505, SP419) in Genebank format. [file 13059_2025_3875_MOESM8_ESM.gb]

LOCUS       SP419                   9428 bp    DNA     circular UNA 09-NOV-2025
DEFINITION  Concatenation of 2 sequences.
ACCESSION   SP419
KEYWORDS    .
SOURCE      
  ORGANISM  
            .
FEATURES             Location/Qualifiers
     misc_feature    1..8330
                     /Source="referenceToDocument: urn:local:.:m-jvln1gt"
                     /label="Digestion of pEGIP with AscI - Fragment 2
                     (concatenated sequence 1)"
                     /note="Geneious type: Concatenated sequence"
     ligation        1..4
                     /label="Ligation"
     misc_feature    2
                     /Original_Bases="C"
                     /label="C"
                     /note="Geneious type: Editing History Replacement"
     misc_feature    59..80
                     /created_by="User"
                     /label="U3PPT"
     misc_feature    59..74
                     /created_by="User"
                     /label="cPPT"
     misc_feature    114..147
                     /created_by="User"
                     /Transferred_From="bluescriptXist_loxHygro_12X(for)_xist"
                     /Transferred_Similarity="100.00%"
                     /label="LoxP; loxP"
     misc_feature    complement(139..160)
                     /Sequence="GACCAGCTAGCCGATAACTTCG"
                     /Hairpin_Tm="47.6"
                     /Tm="60.9"
                     /Self_Dimer_Tm="None"
                     /%GC="54.5"
                     /modified_by="User"
                     /label="LR80/pEGIF_NheI rev"
                     /note="Geneious type: primer_bind_reverse"
     misc_feature    150..155
                     /Recognition_pattern="G^CTAGC"
                     /annotation_group="GCTAGC"
                     /label="NheI"
                     /note="Geneious type: restriction site"
     ltr             173..352
                     /vntifkey=19
                     /ApEinfo_fwdcolor="pink"
                     /ApEinfo_revcolor="pink"
                     /ApEinfo_graphicformat="arrow_data {{0 1 2 0 0 -1} {} 0}
                     width 5 offset 0"
                     /X-Transferred_From="302; Digestion of 302 - Fragment 3;
                     Digestion of KRAB-dCas9 Gilbert - Fragment 3; Digestion of
                     lentiGuide-Puro - Fragment 2; KRAB-dCas9 Gilbert;
                     dCas9-KRAB Gilbert; lentiCas9-Blast; lentiGuide-Puro;
                     lentiGuide-Puro Dusp1 guide 1; lentiGuide-Puro Fgfr2 guide
                     1; lentiGuide-Puro Spry4 guide 1; pEGIP;
                     pHR-SFFV-KRAB-dCas9-P2A-mCherry; pLenti-Hygrp;
                     pLentiGuide-puro BsmBI digested; pSLIK Hygro;
                     pl-SIN-PGK-EiP"
                     /X-Transferred_Similarity="100.00%"
                     /Transferred_From=" lentiCas9-Blast, 302,
                     pHR-SFFV-KRAB-dCas9-P2A-mCherry"
                     /Transferred_Similarity="100.00%"
                     /label="HIV\LTR"
     polya_signal    381..608
                     /note="BGH polyadenylation sequence"
                     /X-Transferred_From="lentiCas9-Blast; pDN-D2irC6kwh;
                     pDN-D2irTN6kwh; pDN-D2irTNG4kwh;
                     pcDNA4/HisMaxÃƒÆ’Ã†â€™Ãƒâ€ Ã¢â‚¬â„¢ÃƒÆ’Ã¢â‚¬Â ÃƒÂ¢Ã¢â€šÂ¬Ã
                     ¢â€žÂ¢ÃƒÆ’Ã†â€™ÃƒÂ¢Ã¢â€šÂ¬Ã‚Â ÃƒÆ’Ã‚Â¢ÃƒÂ¢Ã¢â‚¬Å¡Ã‚Â¬ÃƒÂ¢Ã
                     ¢â‚¬Å¾Ã‚Â¢ÃƒÆ’Ã†â€™Ãƒâ€ Ã¢â‚¬â„¢ÃƒÆ’Ã‚Â¢ÃƒÂ¢Ã¢â‚¬Å¡Ã‚Â¬Ãƒâ
                     €šÃ‚Â ÃƒÆ’Ã†â€™Ãƒâ€šÃ‚Â¢ÃƒÆ’Ã‚Â¢ÃƒÂ¢Ã¢â€šÂ¬Ã…Â¡Ãƒâ€šÃ‚Â¬Ãƒ
                     Æ’Ã‚Â¢ÃƒÂ¢Ã¢â€šÂ¬Ã…Â¾Ãƒâ€šÃ‚Â¢ÃƒÆ’Ã†â€™Ãƒâ€ Ã¢â‚¬â„¢ÃƒÆ’Ã¢
                     â‚¬Â ÃƒÂ¢Ã¢â€šÂ¬Ã¢â€žÂ¢ÃƒÆ’Ã†â€™ÃƒÂ¢Ã¢â€šÂ¬Ã…Â¡ÃƒÆ’Ã¢â‚¬Å¡
                     Ãƒâ€šÃ‚Â¢ÃƒÆ’Ã†â€™Ãƒâ€ Ã¢â‚¬â„¢ÃƒÆ’Ã¢â‚¬Å¡Ãƒâ€šÃ‚Â¢ÃƒÆ’Ã†â
                     €™Ãƒâ€šÃ‚Â¢ÃƒÆ’Ã‚Â¢ÃƒÂ¢Ã¢â€šÂ¬Ã…Â¡Ãƒâ€šÃ‚Â¬ÃƒÆ’Ã¢â‚¬Â¦Ãƒâ€
                     šÃ‚Â¡ÃƒÆ’Ã†â€™ÃƒÂ¢Ã¢â€šÂ¬Ã…Â¡ÃƒÆ’Ã¢â‚¬Å¡Ãƒâ€šÃ‚Â¬ÃƒÆ’Ã†â€™
                     Ãƒâ€ Ã¢â‚¬â„¢ÃƒÆ’Ã‚Â¢ÃƒÂ¢Ã¢â‚¬Å¡Ã‚Â¬Ãƒâ€šÃ‚Â¦ÃƒÆ’Ã†â€™ÃƒÂ¢
                     Ã¢â€šÂ¬Ã…Â¡ÃƒÆ’Ã¢â‚¬Å¡Ãƒâ€šÃ‚Â¡ÃƒÆ’Ã†â€™Ãƒâ€ Ã¢â‚¬â„¢ÃƒÆ’Ã
                     ¢â‚¬Â ÃƒÂ¢Ã¢â€šÂ¬Ã¢â€žÂ¢ÃƒÆ’Ã†â€™ÃƒÂ¢Ã¢â€šÂ¬Ã‚Â ÃƒÆ’Ã‚Â¢Ãƒ
                     Â¢Ã¢â‚¬Å¡Ã‚Â¬ÃƒÂ¢Ã¢â‚¬Å¾Ã‚Â¢ÃƒÆ’Ã†â€™Ãƒâ€ Ã¢â‚¬â„¢ÃƒÆ’Ã¢â‚
                     ¬Å¡Ãƒâ€šÃ‚Â¢ÃƒÆ’Ã†â€™Ãƒâ€šÃ‚Â¢ÃƒÆ’Ã‚Â¢ÃƒÂ¢Ã¢â‚¬Å¡Ã‚Â¬Ãƒâ€¦
                     Ã‚Â¡ÃƒÆ’Ã¢â‚¬Å¡Ãƒâ€šÃ‚Â¬ÃƒÆ’Ã†â€™ÃƒÂ¢Ã¢â€šÂ¬Ã‚Â¦ÃƒÆ’Ã¢â‚¬Å
                     ¡Ãƒâ€šÃ‚Â¡ÃƒÆ’Ã†â€™Ãƒâ€ Ã¢â‚¬â„¢ÃƒÆ’Ã¢â‚¬Â ÃƒÂ¢Ã¢â€šÂ¬Ã¢â€
                     žÂ¢ÃƒÆ’Ã†â€™Ãƒâ€šÃ‚Â¢ÃƒÆ’Ã‚Â¢ÃƒÂ¢Ã¢â€šÂ¬Ã…Â¡Ãƒâ€šÃ‚Â¬ÃƒÆ’Ã
                     ¢â‚¬Â¦Ãƒâ€šÃ‚Â¡ÃƒÆ’Ã†â€™Ãƒâ€ Ã¢â‚¬â„¢ÃƒÆ’Ã‚Â¢ÃƒÂ¢Ã¢â‚¬Å¡Ã‚
                     Â¬Ãƒâ€¦Ã‚Â¡ÃƒÆ’Ã†â€™ÃƒÂ¢Ã¢â€šÂ¬Ã…Â¡ÃƒÆ’Ã¢â‚¬Å¡Ãƒâ€šÃ‚Â©-TO
                     PO/lacZ:"
                     /X-Transferred_Similarity="100.00%"
                     /Transferred_From=" lentiCas9-Blast, pDN-D2irC6kwh,
                     pDN-D2irTNG4kwh"
                     /Transferred_Similarity="100.00%"
                     /label="BGH polyadenylation sequence polyA signal"
     rep_origin      654..1082
                     /invitrogen="""250000; ""2500000"
                     /note="f1 origin"
                     /X-Transferred_From="lentiCas9-Blast; pDN-D2irC6kwh;
                     pDN-D2irTN6kwh; pDN-D2irTNG4kwh; pLenti-GFP-Hygro;
                     pcDNA-DEST40; pcDNA-DEST47; pcDNA-DEST53;
                     pcDNA3.1/nV5-DEST;
                     pcDNA4/HisMaxÃƒÆ’Ã†â€™Ãƒâ€ Ã¢â‚¬â„¢ÃƒÆ’Ã¢â‚¬Â ÃƒÂ¢Ã¢â€šÂ¬Ã
                     ¢â€žÂ¢ÃƒÆ’Ã†â€™ÃƒÂ¢Ã¢â€šÂ¬Ã‚Â ÃƒÆ’Ã‚Â¢ÃƒÂ¢Ã¢â‚¬Å¡Ã‚Â¬ÃƒÂ¢Ã
                     ¢â‚¬Å¾Ã‚Â¢ÃƒÆ’Ã†â€™Ãƒâ€ Ã¢â‚¬â„¢ÃƒÆ’Ã‚Â¢ÃƒÂ¢Ã¢â‚¬Å¡Ã‚Â¬Ãƒâ
                     €šÃ‚Â ÃƒÆ’Ã†â€™Ãƒâ€šÃ‚Â¢ÃƒÆ’Ã‚Â¢ÃƒÂ¢Ã¢â€šÂ¬Ã…Â¡Ãƒâ€šÃ‚Â¬Ãƒ
                     Æ’Ã‚Â¢ÃƒÂ¢Ã¢â€šÂ¬Ã…Â¾Ãƒâ€šÃ‚Â¢ÃƒÆ’Ã†â€™Ãƒâ€ Ã¢â‚¬â„¢ÃƒÆ’Ã¢
                     â‚¬Â ÃƒÂ¢Ã¢â€šÂ¬Ã¢â€žÂ¢ÃƒÆ’Ã†â€™ÃƒÂ¢Ã¢â€šÂ¬Ã…Â¡ÃƒÆ’Ã¢â‚¬Å¡
                     Ãƒâ€šÃ‚Â¢ÃƒÆ’Ã†â€™Ãƒâ€ Ã¢â‚¬â„¢ÃƒÆ’Ã¢â‚¬Å¡Ãƒâ€šÃ‚Â¢ÃƒÆ’Ã†â
                     €™Ãƒâ€šÃ‚Â¢ÃƒÆ’Ã‚Â¢ÃƒÂ¢Ã¢â€šÂ¬Ã…Â¡Ãƒâ€šÃ‚Â¬ÃƒÆ’Ã¢â‚¬Â¦Ãƒâ€
                     šÃ‚Â¡ÃƒÆ’Ã†â€™ÃƒÂ¢Ã¢â€šÂ¬Ã…Â¡ÃƒÆ’Ã¢â‚¬Å¡Ãƒâ€šÃ‚Â¬ÃƒÆ’Ã†â€™
                     Ãƒâ€ Ã¢â‚¬â„¢ÃƒÆ’Ã‚Â¢ÃƒÂ¢Ã¢â‚¬Å¡Ã‚Â¬Ãƒâ€šÃ‚Â¦ÃƒÆ’Ã†â€™ÃƒÂ¢
                     Ã¢â€šÂ¬Ã…Â¡ÃƒÆ’Ã¢â‚¬Å¡Ãƒâ€šÃ‚Â¡ÃƒÆ’Ã†â€™Ãƒâ€ Ã¢â‚¬â„¢ÃƒÆ’Ã
                     ¢â‚¬Â ÃƒÂ¢Ã¢â€šÂ¬Ã¢â€žÂ¢ÃƒÆ’Ã†â€™ÃƒÂ¢Ã¢â€šÂ¬Ã‚Â ÃƒÆ’Ã‚Â¢Ãƒ
                     Â¢Ã¢â‚¬Å¡Ã‚Â¬ÃƒÂ¢Ã¢â‚¬Å¾Ã‚Â¢ÃƒÆ’Ã†â€™Ãƒâ€ Ã¢â‚¬â„¢ÃƒÆ’Ã¢â‚
                     ¬Å¡Ãƒâ€šÃ‚Â¢ÃƒÆ’Ã†â€™Ãƒâ€šÃ‚Â¢ÃƒÆ’Ã‚Â¢ÃƒÂ¢Ã¢â‚¬Å¡Ã‚Â¬Ãƒâ€¦
                     Ã‚Â¡ÃƒÆ’Ã¢â‚¬Å¡Ãƒâ€šÃ‚Â¬ÃƒÆ’Ã†â€™ÃƒÂ¢Ã¢â€šÂ¬Ã‚Â¦ÃƒÆ’Ã¢â‚¬Å
                     ¡Ãƒâ€šÃ‚Â¡ÃƒÆ’Ã†â€™Ãƒâ€ Ã¢â‚¬â„¢ÃƒÆ’Ã¢â‚¬Â ÃƒÂ¢Ã¢â€šÂ¬Ã¢â€
                     žÂ¢ÃƒÆ’Ã†â€™Ãƒâ€šÃ‚Â¢ÃƒÆ’Ã‚Â¢ÃƒÂ¢Ã¢â€šÂ¬Ã…Â¡Ãƒâ€šÃ‚Â¬ÃƒÆ’Ã
                     ¢â‚¬Â¦Ãƒâ€šÃ‚Â¡ÃƒÆ’Ã†â€™Ãƒâ€ Ã¢â‚¬â„¢ÃƒÆ’Ã‚Â¢ÃƒÂ¢Ã¢â‚¬Å¡Ã‚
                     Â¬Ãƒâ€¦Ã‚Â¡ÃƒÆ’Ã†â€™ÃƒÂ¢Ã¢â€šÂ¬Ã…Â¡ÃƒÆ’Ã¢â‚¬Å¡Ãƒâ€šÃ‚Â©-TO
                     PO/lacZ:; pcDNA6.2v5PL-DEST"
                     /X-Transferred_Similarity="100.00%"
                     /Transferred_From=" lentiCas9-Blast, pDN-D2irC6kwh,
                     pDN-D2irTNG4kwh"
                     /Transferred_Similarity="100.00%"
                     /label="f1 origin; f1 origin rep origin"
     misc_feature    1087..1456
                     /invitrogen="""2290000"
                     /X-Transferred_From="lentiCas9-Blast; pDN-D2irC6kwh;
                     pDN-D2irTN6kwh; pDN-D2irTNG4kwh; pcDNA-DEST40;
                     pcDNA-DEST47; pcDNA-DEST53; pcDNA3.1/nV5-DEST;
                     pcDNA3.2/V5-DEST; pcDNA3.2/V5-GW/D-TOPO; pcDNA6.2/V5-DEST;
                     pcDNA6.2/V5-GW/D-TOPO"
                     /X-Transferred_Similarity="100.00%"
                     /Transferred_From=" lentiCas9-Blast, pDN-D2irC6kwh,
                     pDN-D2irTNG4kwh"
                     /Transferred_Similarity="100.00%"
                     /label="SV40 early promoter"
                     /note="Geneious type: promoter uukaryotic"
     promoter        1471..1538
                     /Imported_from="<a
                     href=""http://wishart.biology.ualberta.ca/PlasMapper"">Pla
                     sMapper</a>"
                     /X-Transferred_From="EM7 prom"
                     /X-Transferred_Similarity="100.00%"
                     /Transferred_From="pDN-D2irTNG4kwh"
                     /Transferred_Similarity="100.00%"
                     /label="EM7 prom"
     cds             1539..1913
                     /note="bleomycin resistance protein"
                     /X-Transferred_From="pR6K-eGFP-IRES-neo"
                     /X-Transferred_Similarity="100.00%"
                     /Transferred_From=" lentiCas9-Blast, pR6K-eGFP-IRES-neo"
                     /Transferred_Similarity="100.00%"
                     /label="zeocinR"
     region          1892..1912
                     /Transferred_From="pR6K-eGFP-IRES-neo"
                     /Transferred_Similarity="100.00%"
                     /label="zeo-end seq"
     polya_signal    2043..2173
                     /note="SV40 polyA"
                     /X-Transferred_From="lentiCas9-Blast; lentiGuide-Puro
                     (modified); pDN-D2irC6kwh; pLenti PGK GFP Puro; pLenti PGK
                     Neo DEST"
                     /X-Transferred_Similarity="100.00%"
                     /Transferred_From=" lentiCas9-Blast, pDN-D2irC6kwh, pLenti
                     PGK GFP Puro"
                     /Transferred_Similarity="100.00%"
                     /label="SV40 polyA polyA signal"
     misc_feature    2228..2255
                     /note="lac operator"
                     /X-Transferred_From="CVPGEMLUC; lentiCas9-Blast;
                     pDN-D2irTNG4kwh"
                     /X-Transferred_Similarity="100.00%"
                     /Transferred_From=" lentiCas9-Blast, pDN-D2irC6kwh,
                     pDN-D2irTNG4kwh"
                     /Transferred_Similarity="100.00%"
                     /label="lac operator"
     rep_origin      2555..3278
                     /created_by="User"
                     /X-Transferred_From="pBROAD3-EGFP_noStop (modified);
                     pBROAD3-GFP-FRA-NLS; pBROAD3-GFP-FRA-NLS-Puro;
                     pBROAD3-MS2BP-EGFP; pBROAD3-eGFP wo MS2BP;
                     pBROAD3-mKate2_Stop?; pBroad-Gata3; pBroad-IRES-GFP"
                     /X-Transferred_Similarity="100.00%"
                     /Transferred_From=" lentiCas9-Blast, pBROAD3-EGFP_noStop
                     (modified), pBROAD3-GFP-FRA-NLS, pBROAD3-GFP-FRA-NLS-Puro,
                     pBROAD3-MS2BP-EGFP, pBROAD3-eGFP wo MS2BP,
                     pBROAD3-mKate2_Stop?, pBroad-IRES-GFP"
                     /Transferred_Similarity="100.00%"
                     /label="pMB1-Ori"
     rep_origin      2802..3027
                     /ApEinfo_revcolor="#b1ff67"
                     /ApEinfo_fwdcolor="#b1ff67"
                     /X-Transferred_From="Digestion of KRAB-dCas9 Gilbert -
                     Fragment 3; Digestion of lentiGuide-Puro - Fragment 1;
                     Digestion of lentiGuide-Puro - Fragment 2; KRAB-dCas9
                     Gilbert; backup of lenti-EF1a-KRAB-dCAS9; dCas9-KRAB
                     Gilbert; lenti-EF1a-KRAB-dCAS9; lenti-EF1a-KRAB-dCas9;
                     lenti-EF1a-dCAS9 wo VP64; lenti-EF1a-dCAS9-VP64;
                     lenti-EF1a-dCAS9-VP64_ (modified); lenti-EF1a-dCAS9-VP64_
                     (modified) Copy; lentiCas9-Blast; lentiGuide-Puro;
                     lentiGuide-Puro Dusp1 guide 1; lentiGuide-Puro Fgfr2 guide
                     1; lentiGuide-Puro Spry4 guide 1; pEGIP;
                     pHR-SFFV-KRAB-dCas9-P2A-mCherry; pLenti-Hygrp;
                     pLentiGuide-puro BsmBI digested; pSLIK Hygro; pcDNA3.1
                     Hygro(-)"
                     /X-Transferred_Similarity="100.00%"
                     /Transferred_From=" lentiCas9-Blast,
                     lenti-EF1a-KRAB-dCas9, lenti-EF1a-dCAS9 wo VP64,
                     lenti-EF1a-dCAS9-VP64, pHR-SFFV-KRAB-dCas9-P2A-mCherry"
                     /Transferred_Similarity="100.00%"
                     /label="ColE1"
     misc_rna        3057..3164
                     /note="RNAI transcript"
                     /X-Transferred_From="pBR322;
                     pHR-SFFV-KRAB-dCas9-P2A-mCherry; pNEB193; pNEB205A;
                     pNEB206A; pUC19"
                     /X-Transferred_Similarity="100.00%"
                     /Transferred_From=" lentiCas9-Blast,
                     pHR-SFFV-KRAB-dCas9-P2A-mCherry"
                     /Transferred_Similarity="100.00%"
                     /label="RNAI transcript"
     cds             complement(3374..4234)
                     /gene="amp; bla"
                     /codon_start=1
                     /transl_table=11
                     /product="ampicillin resistance protein; beta-lactamase"
                     /protein_id="BAF36708.1"
                     /db_xref="GI:117939119"
                     /Transferred_Translation="MSIQHFRVALIPFFAAFCLPVFAHPETLVKVK
                     DAEDQLGARVGYIELDLNSGKILESFRPEERFPMMSTFKVLLCGAVLSRIDAGQEQLG
                     RRIHYSQNDLVEYSPVTEKHLTDGMTVRELCSAAITMSDNTAANLLLTTIGGPKELTA
                     FLHNMGDHVTRLDRWEPELNEAIPNDERDTTMPVAMATTLRKLLTGELLTLASRQQLI
                     DWMEADKVAGPLLRSALPAGWFIADKSGAGERGSRGIIAALGPDGKPSRIVVIYTTGS
                     QATMDERNRQIAEIGAS LIKHW;
                     MSIQHFRVALIPFFAAFCLPVFAHPETLVKVKDAEDQLGARVGYIELDLNSGKILESF
                     RPEERFPMMSTFKVLLCGAVLSRIDAGQEQLGRRIHYSQNDLVEYSPVTEKHLTDGMT
                     VRELCSAAITMSDNTAANLLLTTIGGPKELTAFLHNMGDHVTRLDRWEPELNEAIPND
                     ERDTTMPVAMATTLRKLLTGELLTLASRQQLIDWMEADKVAGPLLRSALPAGWFIADK
                     SGAGERGSRGIIAALGPDGKPSRIVVIYTTGSQATMDERNRQIAEIGASLIKHW"
                     /X-Transferred_From="302; AB281497; Fire_reporter;
                     pCAGG-L/eGFP; pCAGGS-Li"
                     /X-Transferred_Similarity="100.00%"
                     /note="AmpR; This feature has 2 segments:  1: 4470 .. 5261
                     / #ccffcc 2: 5262 .. 5330 / #ccffcc / signal sequence
                     Cleavage site after base 5261; confers resistance to
                     ampicillin, carbenicillin, and related antibiotics"
                     /ApEinfo_fwdcolor="#e1e100; pink"
                     /ApEinfo_revcolor="#e8e800; pink"
                     /ApEinfo_graphicformat="arrow_data {{0 1 2 0 0 -1} {} 0}
                     width 5 offset 0"
                     /vntifkey=4
                     /X-Transferred_Translation="MSIQHFRVALIPFFAAFCLPVFAHPETLVK
                     VKDAEDQLGARVGYIELDLNSGKILESFRPEERFPMMSTFKVLLCGAVLSRIDAGQEQ
                     LGRRIHYSQNDLVEYSPVTEKHLTDGMTVRELCSAAITMSDNTAANLLLTTIGGPKEL
                     TAFLHNMGDHVTRLDRWEPELNEAIPNDERDTTMPVAMATTLRKLLTGELLTLASRQQ
                     LIDWMEADKVAGPLLRSALPAGWFIADKSGAGERGSRGIIAALGPDGKPSRIVVIYTT
                     GSQATMDERNRQIAEIGAS LIKHW;
                     MSIQHFRVALIPFFAAFCLPVFAHPETLVKVKDAEDQLGARVGYIELDLNSGKILESF
                     RPEERFPMMSTFKVLLCGAVLSRIDAGQEQLGRRIHYSQNDLVEYSPVTEKHLTDGMT
                     VRELCSAAITMSDNTAANLLLTTIGGPKELTAFLHNMGDHVTRLDRWEPELNEAIPND
                     ERDTTMPVAMATTLRKLLTGELLTLASRQQLIDWMEADKVAGPLLRSALPAGWFIADK
                     SGAGERGSRGIIAALGPDGKPSRIVVIYTTGSQATMDERNRQIAEIGASLIKHW"
                     /Transferred_From=" lentiCas9-Blast, 302, Fire_reporter,
                     pCAGG-L/eGFP, pCAGGS-Li"
                     /Transferred_Similarity="100.00%"
                     /label="AmpR; AmpR; amp CDS; bla CDS; amp CDS; bla CDS"
     promoter        complement(4235..4339)
                     /gene="bla"
                     /note="AmpR promoter; color: #ffffff; direction: LEFT"
                     /ApEinfo_fwdcolor="pink"
                     /ApEinfo_revcolor="pink"
                     /ApEinfo_graphicformat="arrow_data {{0 1 2 0 0 -1} {} 0}
                     width 5 offset 0"
                     /X-Transferred_From="Digestion of Fire_reporter_ba
                     (modified) - Fragment 2; Digestion of Fire_reporter_ba
                     (modified) by BsrGI - Fragment 2; Digestion of KRAB-dCas9
                     Gilbert - Fragment 3; Digestion of lentiGuide-Puro -
                     Fragment 1; Digestion of lentiGuide-Puro - Fragment 2;
                     Fire_reporter_ba (modified); KRAB-dCas9 Gilbert;
                     dCas9-KRAB Gilbert; lentiCas9-Blast; lentiGuide-Puro;
                     lentiGuide-Puro Dusp1 guide 1; lentiGuide-Puro Fgfr2 guide
                     1; lentiGuide-Puro Spry4 guide 1; pEGIP; pLenti-Hygrp;
                     pLentiGuide-puro BsmBI digested; pSLIK Hygro; pcDNA3.1
                     Hygro(-); pl-SIN-PGK-EiP"
                     /X-Transferred_Similarity="100.00%"
                     /Transferred_From="Fire_reporter,
                     pHR-SFFV-KRAB-dCas9-P2A-mCherry"
                     /Transferred_Similarity="100.00%"
                     /label="bla promoter"
     origin          4367^4368
                     /label="origin"
     misc_feature    4598..4603
                     /Recognition_pattern="A^CGCGT"
                     /annotation_group="ACGCGT"
                     /label="MluI"
                     /note="Geneious type: restriction site"
     ltr             5203..5382
                     /vntifkey=19
                     /ApEinfo_fwdcolor="pink"
                     /ApEinfo_revcolor="pink"
                     /ApEinfo_graphicformat="arrow_data {{0 1 2 0 0 -1} {} 0}
                     width 5 offset 0"
                     /X-Transferred_From="302; Digestion of 302 - Fragment 3;
                     Digestion of KRAB-dCas9 Gilbert - Fragment 3; Digestion of
                     lentiGuide-Puro - Fragment 2; KRAB-dCas9 Gilbert;
                     dCas9-KRAB Gilbert; lentiCas9-Blast; lentiGuide-Puro;
                     lentiGuide-Puro Dusp1 guide 1; lentiGuide-Puro Fgfr2 guide
                     1; lentiGuide-Puro Spry4 guide 1; pEGIP;
                     pHR-SFFV-KRAB-dCas9-P2A-mCherry; pLenti-Hygrp;
                     pLentiGuide-puro BsmBI digested; pSLIK Hygro;
                     pl-SIN-PGK-EiP"
                     /X-Transferred_Similarity="100.00%"
                     /Transferred_From=" lentiCas9-Blast, 302,
                     pHR-SFFV-KRAB-dCas9-P2A-mCherry"
                     /Transferred_Similarity="100.00%"
                     /label="HIV\LTR"
     misc_feature    5434..5571
                     /note="psi"
                     /X-Transferred_From="Digestion of KRAB-dCas9 Gilbert -
                     Fragment 3; Digestion of lentiGuide-Puro - Fragment 2;
                     Digestion of lentiGuide-Puro - Fragment 3; KRAB-dCas9
                     Gilbert; backup of lenti-EF1a-KRAB-dCAS9; dCas9-KRAB
                     Gilbert; lenti-EF1a-KRAB-dCAS9; lenti-EF1a-KRAB-dCas9;
                     lenti-EF1a-dCAS9 wo VP64; lenti-EF1a-dCAS9-VP64;
                     lenti-EF1a-dCAS9-VP64_ (modified); lenti-EF1a-dCAS9-VP64_
                     (modified) Copy; lentiCas9-Blast; lentiGuide-Puro;
                     lentiGuide-Puro (modified); lentiGuide-Puro Dusp1 guide 1;
                     lentiGuide-Puro Fgfr2 guide 1; lentiGuide-Puro Spry4 guide
                     1; pEGIP; pHR-SFFV-KRAB-dCas9-P2A-mCherry; pLenti PGK GFP
                     Puro; pLenti-Hygrp; pLentiGuide-puro BsmBI digested; pSLIK
                     Hygro"
                     /X-Transferred_Similarity="100.00%"
                     /ApEinfo_revcolor="#d59687"
                     /ApEinfo_fwdcolor="#d59687"
                     /Transferred_From=" lentiCas9-Blast,
                     lenti-EF1a-KRAB-dCas9, lenti-EF1a-dCAS9 wo VP64,
                     lenti-EF1a-dCAS9-VP64, pHR-SFFV-KRAB-dCas9-P2A-mCherry,
                     pLenti PGK GFP Puro"
                     /Transferred_Similarity="100.00%"
                     /label="Psi; Psi; psi; psi"
     misc_feature    5493..5537
                     /SerialCloner_Color="&hFFA500"
                     /SerialCloner_Show="True"
                     /SerialCloner_Protect="False"
                     /SerialCloner_Arrow="True"
                     /vntifkey=21
                     /ApEinfo_fwdcolor="pink"
                     /ApEinfo_revcolor="pink"
                     /ApEinfo_graphicformat="arrow_data {{0 1 2 0 0 -1} {} 0}
                     width 5 offset 0"
                     /X-Transferred_From="Digestion of KRAB-dCas9 Gilbert -
                     Fragment 3; Digestion of L21C-Rosa26-GFP-FRA-NLS -
                     Fragment 4; Digestion of New_DNA; Digestion of New_DNA -
                     Fragment 1; KRAB-dCas9 Gilbert; L21C-Rosa26-GFP-FRA-NLS;
                     New_DNA; backup of L21C-Rosa26-GFP-FRA-NLS; dCas9-KRAB
                     Gilbert; lentiCas9-Blast; pEGIP; pLenti-Hygrp; pSLIK
                     Hygro; pl-SIN-PGK-EiP"
                     /X-Transferred_Similarity="100.00%"
                     /Transferred_From="pHR-SFFV-KRAB-dCas9-P2A-mCherry"
                     /Transferred_Similarity="100.00%"
                     /label="HIV-1\psi\pack"
     misc_feature    5538..>5839
                     /vntifkey=21
                     /ApEinfo_fwdcolor="#ff0080"
                     /ApEinfo_revcolor="#ff8080"
                     /ApEinfo_graphicformat="arrow_data {{0 1 2 0 0 -1} {} 0}
                     width 5 offset 0"
                     /X-Transferred_From="Digestion of lentiGuide-Puro -
                     Fragment 3; pHR-SFFV-KRAB-dCas9-P2A-mCherry"
                     /X-Transferred_Similarity="100.00%"
                     /Transferred_From=" lentiCas9-Blast,
                     pHR-SFFV-KRAB-dCas9-P2A-mCherry"
                     /Transferred_Similarity="100.00%"
                     /label="Gag"
     misc_feature    <5836..5890
                     /vntifkey=21
                     /ApEinfo_fwdcolor="#ff0080"
                     /ApEinfo_revcolor="#ff8080"
                     /ApEinfo_graphicformat="arrow_data {{0 1 2 0 0 -1} {} 0}
                     width 5 offset 0"
                     /X-Transferred_From="Digestion of lentiGuide-Puro -
                     Fragment 4; pHR-SFFV-KRAB-dCas9-P2A-mCherry"
                     /X-Transferred_Similarity="100.00%"
                     /Transferred_From=" lentiCas9-Blast,
                     pHR-SFFV-KRAB-dCas9-P2A-mCherry"
                     /Transferred_Similarity="100.00%"
                     /label="Gag"
     misc_feature    5891..5898
                     /Recognition_pattern="GC^GGCCGC"
                     /annotation_group="GCGGCCGC"
                     /label="NotI"
                     /note="Geneious type: restriction site"
     misc_feature    6807..6924
                     /ApEinfo_revcolor="#ffef86"
                     /ApEinfo_fwdcolor="#ffef86"
                     /X-Transferred_From="Digestion of KRAB-dCas9 Gilbert -
                     Fragment 3; Digestion of lentiGuide-Puro - Fragment 2;
                     Digestion of lentiGuide-Puro - Fragment 8; KRAB-dCas9
                     Gilbert; backup of lenti-EF1a-KRAB-dCAS9; dCas9-KRAB
                     Gilbert; lenti-EF1a-KRAB-dCAS9; lenti-EF1a-KRAB-dCas9;
                     lenti-EF1a-dCAS9 wo VP64; lenti-EF1a-dCAS9-VP64;
                     lenti-EF1a-dCAS9-VP64_ (modified); lenti-EF1a-dCAS9-VP64_
                     (modified) Copy; lentiCas9-Blast; lentiGuide-Puro;
                     lentiGuide-Puro Dusp1 guide 1; lentiGuide-Puro Fgfr2 guide
                     1; lentiGuide-Puro Spry4 guide 1; pEGIP;
                     pHR-SFFV-KRAB-dCas9-P2A-mCherry; pLenti-Hygrp;
                     pLentiGuide-puro BsmBI digested; pSLIK Hygro;
                     pl-SIN-PGK-EiP"
                     /X-Transferred_Similarity="100.00%"
                     /Transferred_From=" lentiCas9-Blast,
                     lenti-EF1a-KRAB-dCas9, lenti-EF1a-dCAS9 wo VP64,
                     lenti-EF1a-dCAS9-VP64, pHR-SFFV-KRAB-dCas9-P2A-mCherry"
                     /Transferred_Similarity="100.00%"
                     /label="cPPT"
     promoter        7057..8240
                     /created_by="User"
                     /label="EF1a"
     primer_bind     8257..8276
                     /created_by="User"
                     /Transferred_From="pSuper_puro"
                     /Transferred_Similarity="100.00%"
                     /label="T7"
     misc_feature    8327..4
                     /Source="referenceToDocument: urn:local:.:n-jvln1gt"
                     /label="Digestion of PCR_LP - Fragment 2 (concatenated
                     sequence 2)"
                     /note="Geneious type: Concatenated sequence"
     misc_feature    <8327..8331
                     /Original_Bases
                     /label
                     /note="Geneious type: Editing History Insertion"
     ligation        8327..8330
                     /label="Ligation"
     misc_feature    8335..8384
                     /created_by="User"
                     /X-Transferred_From="Digestion of MTK0_057_-_BxBI_LP_on_h
                     - Fragment 1; Digestion of MTK0_057_-_BxBI_LP_on_h -
                     Fragment 2; Digestion of MTK0_057_-_BxBI_LP_on_h -
                     Fragment 3; LP_wo_fluorescence_1; LP_wo_fluorescence_3;
                     MTK0_057_-_BxBI_LP_on_h; Target_locus_with_integration;
                     pUC19_Chr1_Ho_LP_Hygro; pUC19_Chr1_Ho_LP_Hygro extraction;
                     pUC19_Chr1_Ho_LP_Hygro_NR2"
                     /X-Transferred_Similarity="100.00%"
                     /Transferred_From="pUC19_Chr1_Ho_LP_Hygro_NR3"
                     /Transferred_Similarity="100.00%"
                     /label="attP site (?)"
     misc_difference 8337..8359
                     /created_by="User"
                     /label="P"
     misc_difference 8362..8384
                     /created_by="User"
                     /modified_by="User"
                     /label="P'"
     cds             8392..9414
                     /ApEinfo_revcolor="#9eafd2"
                     /ApEinfo_fwdcolor="#9eafd2"
                     /X-Transferred_From="Digestion of MTK0_057_-_BxBI_LP_on_h
                     - Fragment 2; LP_wo_fluorescence_1; LP_wo_fluorescence_3;
                     MTK0_057_-_BxBI_LP_on_h; Target_locus_with_integration;
                     pUC19_Chr1_Ho_LP_Hygro; pUC19_Chr1_Ho_LP_Hygro extraction"
                     /X-Transferred_Similarity="100.00%"
                     /Transferred_From="pUC19_Chr1_Ho_LP_Hygro_NR3"
                     /Transferred_Similarity="100.00%"
                     /label="HPH (Hygromycin Phosphotransferase)"
     misc_feature    9427..>4
                     /Original_Bases
                     /label
                     /note="Geneious type: Editing History Insertion"
ORIGIN      
        1 cgcgccccac gacccgcagc gcccgaccga aaggagcgca cgaccccatg catcgaacaa
       61 aagaaaaggg gggactggaa gggctaattc actcccaacg aagacaagat atcataactt
      121 cgtatagcat acattatacg aagttatcgg ctagctggtc cggactgtac tgggtctctc
      181 tggttagacc agatctgagc ctgggagctc tctggctaac tagggaaccc actgcttaag
      241 cctcaataaa gcttgccttg agtgcttcaa gtagtgtgtg cccgtctgtt gtgtgactct
      301 ggtaactaga gatccctcag acccttttag tcagtgtgga aaatctctag cagggcccgt
      361 ttaaacccgc tgatcagcct cgactgtgcc ttctagttgc cagccatctg ttgtttgccc
      421 ctcccccgtg ccttccttga ccctggaagg tgccactccc actgtccttt cctaataaaa
      481 tgaggaaatt gcatcgcatt gtctgagtag gtgtcattct attctggggg gtggggtggg
      541 gcaggacagc aagggggagg attgggaaga caatagcagg catgctgggg atgcggtggg
      601 ctctatggct tctgaggcgg aaagaaccag ctggggctct agggggtatc cccnnnnnnn
      661 nnnnnnnnnn nnnnnnnnnn nnnnnnnnnn nnnnnnnnnn nnnnnnnnnn nnnnnnnnnn
      721 nnnnnnnnnn nnnnnnnnnn nnnnnnnnnn nnnnnnnnnn nnnnnnnnnn nnnnnnncnn
      781 nnnnnnnnnn nnnnnnnnnn nnnnnnnnnn nnnnnnnnnn nnnnnnnnnn nnnnnnnnnn
      841 nnnnnnnnnn nnnnnnnnnn nnnnnnnnna nnnnnnnnnn nnnnnnnnnn nnnnnnnnnn
      901 nnnnnnnnnn nnnnnnnnnc ctttgacgtt ggagtccacg ttctttaata gtggactctt
      961 gttccaaact ggaacaacac tcaaccctat ctcggtctat tcttttgatt tataagggat
     1021 tttgccgatt tcggcctatt ggttaaaaaa tgagctgatt taacaaaaat ttaacgcgaa
     1081 ttaattctgt ggaatgtgtg tcagttaggg tgtggaaagt ccccaggctc cccagcaggc
     1141 agaagtatgc aaagcatgca tctcaattag tcagcaacca ggtgtggaaa gtccccaggc
     1201 tccccagcag gcagaagtat gcaaagcatg catctcaatt agtcagcaac catagtcccg
     1261 cccctaactc cgcccatccc gcccctaact ccgcccagtt ccgcccattc tccgccccat
     1321 ggctgactaa ttttttttat ttatgcagag gccgaggccg cctctgcctc tgagctattc
     1381 cagaagtagt gaggaggctt ttttggaggc ctaggctttt gcaaaaagct cccgggagct
     1441 tgtatatcca ttttcggatc tgatcagcac gtgttgacaa ttaatcatcg gcatagtata
     1501 tcggcatagt ataatacgac aaggtgagga actaaaccat ggccaagttg accagtgccg
     1561 ttccggtgct caccgcgcgc gacgtcgccg gagcggtcga gttctggacc gaccggctcg
     1621 ggttctcccg ggacttcgtg gaggacgact tcgccggtgt ggtccgggac gacgtgaccc
     1681 tgttcatcag cgcggtccag gaccaggtgg tgccggacaa caccctggcc tgggtgtggg
     1741 tgcgcggcct ggacgagctg tacgccgagt ggtcggaggt cgtgtccacg aacttccggg
     1801 acgcctccgg gccggccatg accgagatcg gcgagcagcc gtgggggcgg gagttcgccc
     1861 tgcgcgaccc ggccggcaac tgcgtgcact tcgtggccga ggagcaggac tgacacgtgc
     1921 tacgagattt cgattccacc gccgccttct atgaaaggtt gggcttcgga atcgttttcc
     1981 gggacgccgg ctggatgatc ctccagcgcg gggatctcat gctggagttc ttcgcccacc
     2041 ccaacttgtt tattgcagct tataatggtt acaaataaag caatagcatc acaaatttca
     2101 caaataaagc atttttttca ctgcattcta gttgtggttt gtccaaactc atcaatgtat
     2161 cttatcatgt ctgtataccg tcgacctcta gctagagctt ggcgtaatca tggtcatagc
     2221 tgtttcctgt gtgaaattgt tatccgctca caattccaca caacatacga gccggaagca
     2281 taaagtgtaa agcctggggt gcctaatgag tgagctaact cacattaatt gcgttgcgct
     2341 cactgcccgc tttccagtcg ggaaacctgt cgtgccagct gcattaatga atcggccaac
     2401 gcgcggggag aggcggtttg cgtattgggc gctcttccgc ttcctcgctc actgactcgc
     2461 tgcgctcggt cgttcggctg cggcgagcgg tatcagctca ctcaaaggcg gtaatacggt
     2521 tatccacaga atcaggggat aacgcaggaa agaacatgtg agcaaaaggc cagcaaaagg
     2581 ccaggaaccg taaaaaggcc gcgttgctgg cgtttttcca taggctccgc ccccctgacg
     2641 agcatcacaa aaatcgacgc tcaagtcaga ggtggcgaaa cccgacagga ctataaagat
     2701 accaggcgtt tccccctgga agctccctcg tgcgctctcc tgttccgacc ctgccgctta
     2761 ccggatacct gtccgccttt ctcccttcgg gaagcgtggc gctttctcat agctcacgct
     2821 gtaggtatct cagttcggtg taggtcgttc gctccaagct gggctgtgtg cacgaacccc
     2881 ccgttcagcc cgaccgctgc gccttatccg gtaactatcg tcttgagtcc aacccggtaa
     2941 gacacgactt atcgccactg gcagcagcca ctggtaacag gattagcaga gcgaggtatg
     3001 taggcggtgc tacagagttc ttgaagtggt ggcctaacta cggctacact agaagaacag
     3061 tatttggtat ctgcgctctg ctgaagccag ttaccttcgg aaaaagagtt ggtagctctt
     3121 gatccggcaa acaaaccacc gctggtagcg gtggtttttt tgtttgcaag cagcagatta
     3181 cgcgcagaaa aaaaggatct caagaagatc ctttgatctt ttctacgggg tctgacgctc
     3241 agtggaacga aaactcacgt taagggattt tggtcatgag attatcaaaa aggatcttca
     3301 cctagatcct tttaaattaa aaatgaagtt ttaaatcaat ctaaagtata tatgagtaaa
     3361 cttggtctga cagttaccaa tgcttaatca gtgaggcacc tatctcagcg atctgtctat
     3421 ttcgttcatc catagttgcc tgactccccg tcgtgtagat aactacgata cgggagggct
     3481 taccatctgg ccccagtgct gcaatgatac cgcgagaccc acgctcaccg gctccagatt
     3541 tatcagcaat aaaccagcca gccggaaggg ccgagcgcag aagtggtcct gcaactttat
     3601 ccgcctccat ccagtctatt aattgttgcc gggaagctag agtaagtagt tcgccagtta
     3661 atagtttgcg caacgttgtt gccattgcta caggcatcgt ggtgtcacgc tcgtcgtttg
     3721 gtatggcttc attcagctcc ggttcccaac gatcaaggcg agttacatga tcccccatgt
     3781 tgtgcaaaaa agcggttagc tccttcggtc ctccgatcgt tgtcagaagt aagttggccg
     3841 cagtgttatc actcatggtt atggcagcac tgcataattc tcttactgtc atgccatccg
     3901 taagatgctt ttctgtgact ggtgagtact caaccaagtc attctgagaa tagtgtatgc
     3961 ggcgaccgag ttgctcttgc ccggcgtcaa tacgggataa taccgcgcca catagcagaa
     4021 ctttaaaagt gctcatcatt ggaaaacgtt cttcggggcg aaaactctca aggatcttac
     4081 cgctgttgag atccagttcg atgtaaccca ctcgtgcacc caactgatct tcagcatctt
     4141 ttactttcac cagcgtttct gggtgagcaa aaacaggaag gcaaaatgcc gcaaaaaagg
     4201 gaataagggc gacacggaaa tgttgaatac tcatactctt cctttttcaa tattattgaa
     4261 gcatttatca gggttattgt ctcatgagcg gatacatatt tgaatgtatt tagaaaaata
     4321 aacaaatagg ggttccgcgc acatttcccc gaaaagtgcc acctgacgtc gacggatcgg
     4381 gagatctccc gatcccctat ggtgcactct cagtacaatc tgctctgatg ccgcatagtt
     4441 aagccagtat ctgctccctg cttgtgtgtt ggaggtcgct gagtagtgcg cgagcaaaat
     4501 ttaagctaca acaaggcaag gcttgaccga caattgcatg aagaatctgc ttagggttag
     4561 gcgttttgcg ctgcttcgcg atgtacgggc cagatatacg cgttgacatt gattattgac
     4621 tagttattaa tagtaatcaa ttacggggtc attagttcat agcccatata tggagttccg
     4681 cgttacataa cttacggtaa atggcccgcc tggctgaccg cccaacgacc cccgcccatt
     4741 gacgtcaata atgacgtatg ttcccatagt aacgccaata gggactttcc attgacgtca
     4801 atgggtggag tatttacggt aaactgccca cttggcagta catcaagtgt atcatatgcc
     4861 aagtacgccc cctattgacg tcaatgacgg taaatggccc gcctggcatt atgcccagta
     4921 catgacctta tgggactttc ctacttggca gtacatctac gtattagtca tcgctattac
     4981 catggtgatg cggttttggc agtacatcaa tgggcgtgga tagcggtttg actcacgggg
     5041 atttccaagt ctccacccca ttgacgtcaa tgggagtttg ttttggcacc aaaatcaacg
     5101 ggactttcca aaatgtcgta acaactccgc cccattgacg caaatgggcg gtaggcgtgt
     5161 acggtgggag gtctatataa gcagcgcgtt ttgcctgtac tgggtctctc tggttagacc
     5221 agatctgagc ctgggagctc tctggctaac tagggaaccc actgcttaag cctcaataaa
     5281 gcttgccttg agtgcttcaa gtagtgtgtg cccgtctgtt gtgtgactct ggtaactaga
     5341 gatccctcag acccttttag tcagtgtgga aaatctctag cagtggcgcc cgaacaggga
     5401 cttgaaagcg aaagggaaac cagaggagct ctctcgacgc aggactcggc ttgctgaagc
     5461 gcgcacggca agaggcgagg ggcggcgact ggtgagtacg ccaaaaattt tgactagcgg
     5521 aggctagaag gagagagatg ggtgcgagag cgtcagtatt aagcggggga gaattagatc
     5581 gcgatgggaa aaaattcggt taaggccagg gggaaagaaa aaatataaat taaaacatat
     5641 agtatgggca agcagggagc tagaacgatt cgcagttaat cctggcctgt tagaaacatc
     5701 agaaggctgt agacaaatac tgggacagct acaaccatcc cttcagacag gatcagaaga
     5761 acttagatca ttatataata cagtagcaac cctctattgt gtgcatcaaa ggatagagat
     5821 aaaagacacc aaggaagctt tagacaagat agaggaagag caaaacaaaa gtaagaccac
     5881 cgcacagcaa gcggccgctg atcttcagac ctggaggagg agatatgagg gacaattgga
     5941 gaagtgaatt atataaatat aaagtagtaa aaattgaacc attaggagta gcacccacca
     6001 aggcaaagag aagagtggtg cagagagaaa aaagagcagt gggaatagga gctttgttcc
     6061 ttgggttctt gggagcagca ggaagcacta tgggcgcagc gtcaatgacg ctgacggtac
     6121 aggccagaca attattgtct ggtatagtgc agcagcagaa caatttgctg agggctattg
     6181 aggcgcaaca gcatctgttg caactcacag tctggggcat caagcagctc caggcaagaa
     6241 tcctggctgt ggaaagatac ctaaaggatc aacagctcct ggggatttgg ggttgctctg
     6301 gaaaactcat ttgcaccact gctgtgcctt ggaatgctag ttggagtaat aaatctctgg
     6361 aacagatttg gaatcacacg acctggatgg agtgggacag agaaattaac aattacacaa
     6421 gcttaataca ctccttaatt gaagaatcgc aaaaccagca agaaaagaat gaacaagaat
     6481 tattggaatt agataaatgg gcaagtttgt ggaattggtt taacataaca aattggctgt
     6541 ggtatataaa attattcata atgatagtag gaggcttggt aggtttaaga atagtttttg
     6601 ctgtactttc tatagtgaat agagttaggc agggatattc accattatcg tttcagaccc
     6661 acctcccaac cccgagggga cccgacaggc ccgaaggaat agaagaagaa ggtggagaga
     6721 gagacagaga cagatccatt cgattagtga acggatcggc actgcgtgcg ccaattctgc
     6781 agacaaatgg cagtattcat ccacaatttt aaaagaaaag gggggattgg ggggtacagt
     6841 gcaggggaaa gaatagtaga cataatagca acagacatac aaactaaaga attacaaaaa
     6901 caaattacaa aaattcaaaa ttttcgggtt tattacaggg acagcagaga tccagtttgg
     6961 ttaattaatc gataagcttt gcaaagatgg ataaagtttt aaacagagag gaatctttgc
     7021 agctaatgga ccttctaggt cttgaaagga gtgcctcgtg aggctccggt gcccgtcagt
     7081 gggcagagcg cacatcgccc acagtccccg agaagttggg gggaggggtc ggcaattgaa
     7141 ccggtgccta gagaaggtgg cgcggggtaa actgggaaag tgatgtcgtg tactggctcc
     7201 gcctttttcc cgagggtggg ggagaaccgt atataagtgc agtagtcgcc gtgaacgttc
     7261 tttttcgcaa cgggtttgcc gccagaacac aggtaagtgc cgtgtgtggt tcccgcgggc
     7321 ctggcctctt tacgggttat ggcccttgcg tgccttgaat tacttccacc tggctgcagt
     7381 acgtgattct tgatcccgag cttcgggttg gaagtgggtg ggagagttcg aggccttgcg
     7441 cttaaggagc cccttcgcct cgtgcttgag ttgaggcctg gcctgggcgc tggggccgcc
     7501 gcgtgcgaat ctggtggcac cttcgcgcct gtctcgctgc tttcgataag tctctagcca
     7561 tttaaaattt ttgatgacct gctgcgacgc tttttttctg gcaagatagt cttgtaaatg
     7621 cgggccaaga tctgcacact ggtatttcgg tttttggggc cgcgggcggc gacggggccc
     7681 gtgcgtccca gcgcacatgt tcggcgaggc ggggcctgcg agcgcggcca ccgagaatcg
     7741 gacgggggta gtctcaagct ggccggcctg ctctggtgcc tggcctcgcg ccgccgtgta
     7801 tcgccccgcc ctgggcggca aggctggccc ggtcggcacc agttgcgtga gcggaaagat
     7861 ggccgcttcc cggccctgct gcagggagct caaaatggag gacgcggcgc tcgggagagc
     7921 gggcgggtga gtcacccaca caaaggaaaa gggcctttcc gtcctcagcc gtcgcttcat
     7981 gtgactccac ggagtaccgg gcgccgtcca ggcacctcga ttagttctcg agcttttgga
     8041 gtacgtcgtc tttaggttgg ggggaggggt tttatgcgat ggagtttccc cacactgagt
     8101 gggtggagac tgaagttagg ccagcttggc acttgatgta attctccttg gaatttgccc
     8161 tttttgagtt tggatcttgg ttcattctca agcctcagac agtggttcaa agtttttttc
     8221 ttccatttca ggtgtcgtga ggaattagct tggtactaat acgactcact atagggagac
     8281 ccaagctggc taggtaagct tgatatcgaa ttcctgcagc ccgggggatc catggtggtt
     8341 tgtctggtca accaccgcgg tctcagtggt gtacggtaca aaccaggttc tggtaaaaag
     8401 cctgaactca ccgcgacgtc tgtcgagaag tttctgatcg aaaagttcga cagcgtgtcc
     8461 gacctgatgc agctctcgga gggcgaagaa tctcgtgctt tcagcttcga tgtaggaggg
     8521 cgtggatatg tcctgcgggt aaatagctgc gccgatggtt tctacaaaga tcgttatgtt
     8581 tatcggcact ttgcatcggc cgcgctcccg attccggaag tgcttgacat tggggaattt
     8641 agcgagagcc tgacctattg catctcccgc cgtgcacagg gtgtcacgtt gcaagacctg
     8701 cctgaaaccg aactgcccgc tgttctgcaa ccggtcgcgg aggccatgga tgcgatcgct
     8761 gcggccgatc ttagccagac gagcgggttc ggcccattcg gaccgcaagg aatcggtcaa
     8821 tacactacat ggcgtgattt catatgcgcg attgctgatc cccatgtgta tcactggcaa
     8881 actgtgatgg acgacaccgt cagtgcgtcc gtcgcgcagg ctctcgatga gctgatgctt
     8941 tgggccgagg actgccccga agtccggcac ctcgtgcacg cggatttcgg ctccaacaat
     9001 gtcctgacgg acaatggccg cataacagcg gtcattgact ggagcgaggc gatgttcggg
     9061 gattcccaat acgaggtcgc caacatcttc ttctggaggc cgtggttggc ttgtatggag
     9121 cagcagacgc gctacttcga gcggaggcat ccggagcttg caggatcgcc gcggctccgg
     9181 gcgtatatgc tccgcattgg tcttgaccaa ctctatcaga gcttggttga cggcaatttc
     9241 gatgatgcag cttgggcgca gggtcgatgc gacgcaatcg tccgatccgg agccgggact
     9301 gtcgggcgta cacaaatcgc ccgcagaagc gcggccgtct ggaccgatgg ctgtgtagaa
     9361 gtactcgccg atagtggaaa ccgacgcccc agcactcgtc cgagggcaaa ggaaggtacc
     9421 taataagg
//
LOCUS       SP505                   8883 bp    DNA     circular UNA 11-OCT-2023
DEFINITION  GoldenGate ligation of F1_pA(AS)_SO001_077 (reversed) -
            F2_EF1a(S)_SO003_004 - F3_FKBP_GFP(S)_SO5_6 - F3_pA(S)_SO028_072 -
            F4_TetO_bidirec_SO073_074 - F5_tdTomato_SO075_076 -
            F6_pA(S)_so012_013 (reversed) into MTK0_017_-_BxBIattB_tag.
ACCESSION   SP505
KEYWORDS    .
SOURCE      
  ORGANISM  
            .
FEATURES             Location/Qualifiers
     protein_bind    1..4
                     /ApEinfo_revcolor="#b1ff67"
                     /ApEinfo_fwdcolor="#b1ff67"
                     /label="BsmBI"
     misc_feature    1..25
                     /ApEinfo_revcolor="#ffef86"
                     /ApEinfo_fwdcolor="#ffef86"
                     /label="ConE scar"
     ligation        1..4
                     /label="Ligation"
     misc_feature    55..334
                     /ApEinfo_revcolor="#ff9ccd"
                     /ApEinfo_fwdcolor="#ff9ccd"
                     /label="HS4"
     misc_feature    338..617
                     /ApEinfo_revcolor="#f58a5e"
                     /ApEinfo_fwdcolor="#f58a5e"
                     /label="HS4"
     misc_feature    637..682
                     /ApEinfo_revcolor="#75c6a9"
                     /ApEinfo_fwdcolor="#75c6a9"
                     /label="attB (BxBI)"
     misc_feature    687..1385
                     /ApEinfo_revcolor="#85dae9"
                     /ApEinfo_fwdcolor="#85dae9"
                     /label="TagBFP"
     sig_peptide     1386..1415
                     /ApEinfo_revcolor="#ff0f00"
                     /ApEinfo_fwdcolor="#ff0f00"
                     /label="NLS_(zhang)"
     misc_signal     1428..1490
                     /ApEinfo_revcolor="#0080ff"
                     /ApEinfo_fwdcolor="#0080ff"
                     /label="T2A"
     CDS             1500..1893
                     /ApEinfo_revcolor="#f58a5e"
                     /ApEinfo_fwdcolor="#f58a5e"
                     /label="Blast"
     terminator      1910..2113
                     /Imported_from="<a
                     href=""http://wishart.biology.ualberta.ca/PlasMapper"">Pla
                     sMapper</a>"
                     /X-Transferred_From="MTK0_017_Step1.2_March2019;
                     MTK0_017_Step1.3_March2019"
                     /X-Transferred_Similarity="100.00%"
                     /Transferred_From="S/AS_[iP_cP_FKBP_GFP]_(cP_iP)_III"
                     /Transferred_Similarity="100.00%"
                     /label="bGH_PA term"
     terminator      complement(2148..2174)
                     /ApEinfo_revcolor="#b1ff67"
                     /ApEinfo_fwdcolor="#b1ff67"
                     /label="KanR Terminator"
     CDS             complement(2175..2990)
                     /ApEinfo_revcolor="#008000"
                     /ApEinfo_fwdcolor="#008000"
                     /label="KanR"
     promoter        complement(2991..3138)
                     /ApEinfo_revcolor="#b1ff67"
                     /ApEinfo_fwdcolor="#b1ff67"
                     /label="KanR Promoter"
     rep_origin      complement(3139..3902)
                     /ApEinfo_revcolor="#7f7f7f"
                     /ApEinfo_fwdcolor="#7f7f7f"
                     /label="ColE1"
     origin          3902^3903
                     /label="origin"
     misc_feature    3915..3948
                     /ApEinfo_revcolor="#84b0dc"
                     /ApEinfo_fwdcolor="#84b0dc"
                     /label="LoxP"
     gene            complement(3915..3948)
                     /Imported_from="<a
                     href=""http://wishart.biology.ualberta.ca/PlasMapper"">Pla
                     sMapper</a>"
                     /Transferred_From="loxP"
                     /Transferred_Similarity="100.00%"
                     /label="loxP"
     ligation        3968..3971
                     /label="Ligation"
     misc_feature    <3968..3977
                     /Original_Bases
                     /label
                     /note="Geneious type: Editing History Insertion"
     modified_base   complement(3978..4107)
                     /created_by="User"
                     /Transferred_From="MTK0_017_Step1.2_March2019,
                     MTK0_017_Step1.3_March2019"
                     /Transferred_Similarity="100.00%"
                     /label="SV40 pA; SV40pA"
     primer_bind     3978..4002
                     /created_by="User"
                     /Extension="TCTAGCCGTCTCGTGCTGTGCGCAT"
                     /Transferred_From="VM204"
                     /Transferred_Similarity="100.00%"
                     /label="VM204"
     primer_bind     3978..4002
                     /created_by="User"
                     /Extension="TCTAGCCGTCTCCCTGAATTTAAAT"
                     /Transferred_From="VM189"
                     /Transferred_Similarity="100.00%"
                     /label="VM189"
     gibson_ho       complement(4062..4091)
                     /X-Transferred_From="Target_locus_with_integration;
                     pUC19_Chr1_Ho_LP_Hygro"
                     /X-Transferred_Similarity="100.00%"
                     /Transferred_From="pUC19_Chr1_Ho_LP_Hygro_NR2"
                     /Transferred_Similarity="100.00%"
                     /label="RH_Gibson_Ho"
     primer          4062..4082
                     /X-Transferred_From="Target_locus_with_integration;
                     pUC19_Chr1_Ho_LP_Hygro"
                     /X-Transferred_Similarity="100.00%"
                     /Transferred_From="pUC19_Chr1_Ho_LP_Hygro_NR2"
                     /Transferred_Similarity="100.00%"
                     /label="Chr1_RH_for"
     primer_bind     complement(4084..4107)
                     /created_by="User"
                     /Extension="TCTAGCCGTCTCCCTCGGGGAAATG"
                     /Transferred_From="VM190"
                     /Transferred_Similarity="100.00%"
                     /label="VM190"
     primer_bind     complement(4084..4107)
                     /created_by="User"
                     /Extension="TCTAGCCGTCTCGGTCCGTCGACG"
                     /Transferred_From="VM203_2"
                     /Transferred_Similarity="100.00%"
                     /label="VM203_2"
     ligation        4108..4111
                     /label="Ligation"
     misc_feature    <4108..4119
                     /Original_Bases
                     /label
                     /note="Geneious type: Editing History Insertion"
     misc_feature    4112..4119
                     /Recognition_pattern="TTAAT^TAA"
                     /annotation_group="TTAATTAA"
                     /label="PacI"
                     /note="Geneious type: restriction site"
     promoter        4120..5291
                     /created_by="User"
                     /X-Transferred_From="MTK0_017_Step1.1;
                     MTK0_017_Step1.1_AbsI; MTK0_017_Step1.2;
                     MTK0_017_Step1.2_AbsI; MTK0_017_Step1.3;
                     MTK0_017_Step1.3_AbsI"
                     /X-Transferred_Similarity="100.00%"
                     /Transferred_From="MTK0_017_Step1.1_March2019,
                     MTK0_017_Step1.2_March2019, MTK0_017_Step1.3_March2019"
                     /Transferred_Similarity="100.00%"
                     /label="EF1a"
     misc_feature    complement(<4120..>4121)
                     /created_by="User"
                     /modified_by="User"
                     /X-Transferred_From="BsmBI Digestion of PCR_TetO"
                     /X-Transferred_Similarity="100.00%"
                     /Transferred_From="MTK0_017_Step1.2_March2019,
                     MTK0_017_Step1.3_March2019"
                     /Transferred_Similarity="100.00%"
                     /label="5'overhang"
     primer_bind     4120..4138
                     /created_by="User"
                     /Extension="TCTAGCCGTCTCCGATTAATTAA"
                     /Transferred_From="VM198"
                     /Transferred_Similarity="100.00%"
                     /label="VM198"
     primer_bind     complement(5274..5291)
                     /created_by="User"
                     /Extension="TCTAGCCGTCTCCCCACGTGCCTGCAGG"
                     /Transferred_From="VM197_2"
                     /Transferred_Similarity="100.00%"
                     /label="VM197_2"
     misc_feature    5292..5297
                     /Recognition_pattern="GGTAC^C"
                     /annotation_group="GGTACC"
                     /label="KpnI"
                     /note="Geneious type: restriction site"
     misc_feature    5292..>5301
                     /Original_Bases
                     /label
                     /note="Geneious type: Editing History Insertion"
     ligation        5298..5301
                     /label="Ligation"
     misc_feature    <5298..5306
                     /Original_Bases
                     /label
                     /note="Geneious type: Editing History Insertion"
     misc_difference 5301..5306
                     /created_by="User"
                     /label="Kozak"
     ORF             5307..5630
                     /created_by="User"
                     /label="FKBP Destabilization Domain"
     misc_feature    5339
                     /Original_Bases="A"
                     /label="A"
                     /note="Geneious type: Editing History Replacement"
     misc_feature    5646..6359
                     /ApEinfo_revcolor="#b1ff67"
                     /ApEinfo_fwdcolor="#b1ff67"
                     /modified_by="User"
                     /Transferred_From="PCR LL084/LL085 rev ligated into SP406
                     + SbfI, PCR LL088/LL089 ligated into Sp406 + HpaI, PCR
                     LL088/LL089 rev ligated into Sp406 + HpaI,
                     S/AS_[iP_cP]_(tdTomato_FKBP)_[FKBP_GFP]_(cP_iP),
                     S/AS_[iP_cP_FKBP_GFP]_(cP_iP)_III,
                     S/AS_[iP_cP_FKBP_GFP]_(cP_iP)_III Copy, SP406 + BspEI,
                     SP406 + SbfI, Sp406 + HpaI"
                     /Transferred_Similarity="100.00%"
                     /label="msfgfp (monomeric super folder gfp)"
     misc_feature    6360..>6375
                     /Original_Bases
                     /label
                     /note="Geneious type: Editing History Insertion"
     ligation        6372..6375
                     /label="Ligation"
     misc_feature    <6372..6377
                     /Original_Bases
                     /label
                     /note="Geneious type: Editing History Insertion"
     ligation        6380..6383
                     /label="Ligation"
     modified_base   6386..6515
                     /created_by="User"
                     /Transferred_From="MTK0_017_Step1.2_March2019,
                     MTK0_017_Step1.3_March2019"
                     /Transferred_Similarity="100.00%"
                     /label="SV40 pA; SV40pA"
     primer_bind     6386..6409
                     /created_by="User"
                     /Extension="TCTAGCCGTCTCCCTCGGGGAAATG"
                     /Transferred_From="VM190"
                     /Transferred_Similarity="100.00%"
                     /label="VM190"
     primer_bind     6386..6409
                     /created_by="User"
                     /Extension="TCTAGCCGTCTCGGTCCGTCGACG"
                     /Transferred_From="VM203_2"
                     /Transferred_Similarity="100.00%"
                     /label="VM203_2"
     gibson_ho       6402..6431
                     /X-Transferred_From="Target_locus_with_integration;
                     pUC19_Chr1_Ho_LP_Hygro"
                     /X-Transferred_Similarity="100.00%"
                     /Transferred_From="pUC19_Chr1_Ho_LP_Hygro_NR2"
                     /Transferred_Similarity="100.00%"
                     /label="RH_Gibson_Ho"
     primer          complement(6411..6431)
                     /X-Transferred_From="Target_locus_with_integration;
                     pUC19_Chr1_Ho_LP_Hygro"
                     /X-Transferred_Similarity="100.00%"
                     /Transferred_From="pUC19_Chr1_Ho_LP_Hygro_NR2"
                     /Transferred_Similarity="100.00%"
                     /label="Chr1_RH_for"
     primer_bind     complement(6491..6515)
                     /created_by="User"
                     /Extension="TCTAGCCGTCTCGTGCTGTGCGCAT"
                     /Transferred_From="VM204"
                     /Transferred_Similarity="100.00%"
                     /label="VM204"
     primer_bind     complement(6491..6515)
                     /created_by="User"
                     /Extension="TCTAGCCGTCTCCCTGAATTTAAAT"
                     /Transferred_From="VM189"
                     /Transferred_Similarity="100.00%"
                     /label="VM189"
     misc_feature    6516..>6525
                     /Original_Bases
                     /label
                     /note="Geneious type: Editing History Insertion"
     ligation        6522..6525
                     /label="Ligation"
     misc_feature    <6522..6525
                     /Original_Bases
                     /label
                     /note="Geneious type: Editing History Insertion"
     primer_bind     6526..6545
                     /created_by="primer3"
                     /%GC="55.0"
                     /Tm="60.0"
                     /Hairpin_Tm="42.8"
                     /Self_Dimer_Tm="25.9"
                     /Sequence="GGCCCATGGTGAATTCTCCA"
                     /annotation_group="566961747316310047571a13-3cdc-4178-a0f3
                     -4c909b6e208dpTRETightBI-RY-0"
                     /label="4,219 F"
     misc_feature    6529..6534
                     /Recognition_pattern="C^CATGG"
                     /annotation_group="CCATGG"
                     /label="NcoI"
                     /note="Geneious type: restriction site"
     misc_feature    6536..6541
                     /Recognition_pattern="G^AATTC"
                     /annotation_group="GAATTC"
                     /label="EcoRI"
                     /note="Geneious type: restriction site"
     promoter        complement(6549..6615)
                     /Imported_from="<a
                     href=""http://wishart.biology.ualberta.ca/PlasMapper"">Pla
                     sMapper</a>"
                     /Transferred_From="CMV prom"
                     /Transferred_Similarity="75.61%"
                     /label="CMV prom"
     primer_bind     6599..6617
                     /created_by="primer3"
                     /%GC="57.9"
                     /Tm="59.5"
                     /Hairpin_Tm="None"
                     /Self_Dimer_Tm="None"
                     /Pair_Dimer_Tm="None"
                     /Sequence="CACGCCACCTCGACATACT"
                     /Extension="GGTACC"
                     /Product_Size=339
                     /annotation_group="147515183921826600012f2e10b-ed68-49b3-a
                     c78-487186e46d11 pTRETightBI-RY-0"
                     /label="4,292 F"
     primer_bind     6608..6629
                     /created_by="primer3"
                     /%GC="45.5"
                     /Tm="57.1"
                     /Hairpin_Tm="46.8"
                     /Self_Dimer_Tm="4.4"
                     /Pair_Dimer_Tm="0.2"
                     /Sequence="TCGACATACTCGAGTTTACTCC"
                     /Extension="GGTACC"
                     /Product_Size=330
                     /annotation_group="1475151803724615000e9f172b2-23a5-4c69-a
                     8d6-bb1aa1742772 pTRETightBI-RY-0"
                     /label="4,301 F"
     origin          6615^6616
                     /label="origin"
     promoter        6617..6868
                     /created_by="User"
                     /label="TRE promoter"
     misc_feature    6627..6645
                     /created_by="User"
                     /label="tetO"
                     /note="Geneious type: regulatory sequence"
     misc_feature    6663..6681
                     /created_by="User"
                     /label="tetO"
                     /note="Geneious type: regulatory sequence"
     misc_feature    6698..6716
                     /created_by="User"
                     /label="tetO"
                     /note="Geneious type: regulatory sequence"
     misc_feature    6734..6752
                     /created_by="User"
                     /label="tetO"
                     /note="Geneious type: regulatory sequence"
     misc_feature    6770..6788
                     /created_by="User"
                     /label="tetO"
                     /note="Geneious type: regulatory sequence"
     misc_feature    6805..6823
                     /created_by="User"
                     /label="tetO"
                     /note="Geneious type: regulatory sequence"
     misc_feature    6841..6859
                     /created_by="User"
                     /label="tetO"
                     /note="Geneious type: regulatory sequence"
     promoter        6869..6937
                     /Imported_from="<a
                     href=""http://wishart.biology.ualberta.ca/PlasMapper"">Pla
                     sMapper</a>"
                     /Transferred_From="CMV prom"
                     /Transferred_Similarity="78.05%"
                     /label="CMV prom"
     misc_feature    complement(6918..6937)
                     /created_by="primer3"
                     /%GC="60.0"
                     /Tm="61.9"
                     /Hairpin_Tm="46.2"
                     /Self_Dimer_Tm="3.0"
                     /Pair_Dimer_Tm="0.2"
                     /Sequence="TCCAGGCGATCTGACGGTTC"
                     /Extension="AAGCTT"
                     /Product_Size=330
                     /annotation_group="1475151803722328000ca24aad0-57fe-4632-a
                     5e7-98aea8da5bde pTRETightBI-RY-0"
                     /label="322 R"
                     /note="Geneious type: primer_bind_reverse"
     misc_feature    complement(6932..6951)
                     /created_by="primer3"
                     /%GC="60.0"
                     /Tm="60.2"
                     /Hairpin_Tm="43.0"
                     /Self_Dimer_Tm="36.6"
                     /Sequence="CCGAGCTCGAAATCTCCAGG"
                     /annotation_group="56696560864762006e0c11cb-8516-4693-9234
                     -d59218bb46c0pTRETightBI-RY-0"
                     /label="336 R"
                     /note="Geneious type: primer_bind_reverse"
     ligation        6952..6955
                     /label="Ligation"
     misc_feature    <6952..6960
                     /Original_Bases
                     /label
                     /note="Geneious type: Editing History Insertion"
     sig_peptide     6961..7284
                     /created_by="User"
                     /X-Transferred_From="Digestion of
                     S/AS_[iP_cP_FKBP_GFP]_(cP_iP)_III; Digestion of
                     S/AS_[iP_cP_FKBP_GFP]_(cP_iP)_III 2;
                     S/AS_[iP_cP_FKBP_GFP]_(cP_iP)_III; pBMN FKBP(DD)-YFP"
                     /X-Transferred_Similarity="100.00%"
                     /Transferred_From="PCR LL088/LL089 rev ligated into Sp406
                     + HpaI"
                     /Transferred_Similarity="100.00%"
                     /label="FKBP Destabilization Domain (with L106P mutation)"
     misc_feature    6993
                     /Original_Bases="A"
                     /label="A"
                     /note="Geneious type: Editing History Replacement"
     cds             7297..8724
                     /codon_start=1
                     /product="tandem dimeric (pseudo-monomeric) derivative of
                     DsRed (Shaner et al., 2004)"
                     /note="mammalian codon-optimized"
                     /X-Transferred_Translation="MVSKGEEVIKEFMRFKVRMEGSMNGHEFEI
                     EGEGEGRPYEGTQTAKLKVTKGGPLPFAWDILSPQFMYGSKAYVKHPADIPDYKKLSF
                     PEGFKWERVMNFEDGGLVTVTQDSSLQDGTLIYKVKMRGTNFPPDGPVMQKKTMGWEA
                     STERLYPRDGVLKGEIHQALKLKDGGHYLVEFKTIYMAKKPVQLPGYYYVDTKLDITS
                     HNEDYTIVEQYERSEGRHHLFLGHGTGSTGSGSSGTASSEDNNMAVIKEFMRFKVRME
                     GSMNGHEFEIEGEGEGRPYEGTQTAKLKVTKGGPLPFAWDILSPQFMYGSKAYVKHPA
                     DIPDYKKLSFPEGFKWERVMNFEDGGLVTVTQDSSLQDGTLIYKVKMRGTNFPPDGPV
                     MQKKTMGWEASTERLYPRDGVLKGEIHQALKLKDGGHYLVEFKTIYMAKKPVQLPGYY
                     YVDTKLDITSHNEDYTIVEQYERSEGRHHLFLYGMDELYK"
                     /X-Transferred_From="MTK0_017_Step6.3"
                     /X-Transferred_Similarity="100.00%"
                     /Transferred_From="PCR LL088/LL089 rev ligated into Sp406
                     + HpaI"
                     /Transferred_Similarity="100.00%"
                     /label="tdTomato"
     misc_feature    8731..>8736
                     /Original_Bases
                     /label
                     /note="Geneious type: Editing History Insertion"
     misc_feature    <8733..8746
                     /Original_Bases="GGGAAAT"
                     /label="GGGAAAT"
                     /note="Geneious type: Editing History Replacement"
     ligation        8733..8736
                     /label="Ligation"
     misc_feature    8734..8739
                     /Recognition_pattern="T^CCGGA"
                     /annotation_group="TCCGGA"
                     /label="BspEI"
                     /note="Geneious type: restriction site"
     modified_base   8748..8877
                     /created_by="User"
                     /Transferred_From="MTK0_017_Step1.2_March2019,
                     MTK0_017_Step1.3_March2019"
                     /Transferred_Similarity="100.00%"
                     /label="SV40 pA; SV40pA"
     ligation        <8748..8753
                     /label="Ligation"
     primer_bind     8748..8771
                     /created_by="User"
                     /Extension="TCTAGCCGTCTCCCTCGGGGAAATG"
                     /Transferred_From="VM190"
                     /Transferred_Similarity="100.00%"
                     /label="VM190"
     primer_bind     8748..8771
                     /created_by="User"
                     /Extension="TCTAGCCGTCTCGGTCCGTCGACG"
                     /Transferred_From="VM203_2"
                     /Transferred_Similarity="100.00%"
                     /label="VM203_2"
     gibson_ho       8764..8793
                     /X-Transferred_From="Target_locus_with_integration;
                     pUC19_Chr1_Ho_LP_Hygro"
                     /X-Transferred_Similarity="100.00%"
                     /Transferred_From="pUC19_Chr1_Ho_LP_Hygro_NR2"
                     /Transferred_Similarity="100.00%"
                     /label="RH_Gibson_Ho"
     primer          complement(8773..8793)
                     /X-Transferred_From="Target_locus_with_integration;
                     pUC19_Chr1_Ho_LP_Hygro"
                     /X-Transferred_Similarity="100.00%"
                     /Transferred_From="pUC19_Chr1_Ho_LP_Hygro_NR2"
                     /Transferred_Similarity="100.00%"
                     /label="Chr1_RH_for"
     primer_bind     complement(8853..8877)
                     /created_by="User"
                     /Extension="TCTAGCCGTCTCGTGCTGTGCGCAT"
                     /Transferred_From="VM204"
                     /Transferred_Similarity="100.00%"
                     /label="VM204"
     primer_bind     complement(8853..8877)
                     /created_by="User"
                     /Extension="TCTAGCCGTCTCCCTGAATTTAAAT"
                     /Transferred_From="VM189"
                     /Transferred_Similarity="100.00%"
                     /label="VM189"
     misc_feature    8878..>4
                     /Original_Bases
                     /label
                     /note="Geneious type: Editing History Insertion"
ORIGIN      
        1 agcagttaca gagatgttac gaaccactag tgcactgcag atcgaattcg agttggcgcg
       61 cctgtcattc taaatctctc tttcagccta aagctttttc cccgtatccc cccaggtgtc
      121 tgcaggctca aagagcagcg agaagcgttc agaggaaagc gatcccgtgc caccttcccc
      181 gtgcccgggc tgtccccgca cgctgccggc tcggggatgc ggggggagcg ccggaccgga
      241 gcggagcccc gggcggctcg ctgctgcccc ctagcggggg agggacgtaa ttacatccct
      301 gggggctttg ggagggggct gtccccgtga gctcccaggc gcgcctgtca ttctaaatct
      361 ctctttcagc ctaaagcttt ttccccgtat ccccccaggt gtctgcaggc tcaaagagca
      421 gcgagaagcg ttcagaggaa agcgatcccg tgccaccttc cccgtgcccg ggctgtcccc
      481 gcacgctgcc ggctcgggga tgcgggggga gcgccggacc ggagcggagc cccgggcggc
      541 tcgctgctgc cccctagcgg gggagggacg taattacatc cctgggggct ttgggggggg
      601 gctgtccccg tgagctcaat aaaagagccc actacaggcc ggcttgtcga cgacggcggt
      661 ctccgtcgtc aggatcatcc gggagtatga gcgagctgat taaggagaac atgcacatga
      721 agctgtacat ggagggcacc gtggacaacc atcacttcaa gtgcacatcc gagggcgaag
      781 gcaagcccta cgagggcacc cagaccatga gaatcaaggt ggtcgagggc ggccctctcc
      841 ccttcgcctt cgacatcctg gctactagct tcctctacgg cagcaagacc ttcatcaacc
      901 acacccaggg catccccgac ttcttcaagc agtccttccc tgagggcttc acatgggaga
      961 gagtcaccac atacgaagac gggggcgtgc tgaccgctac ccaggacacc agcctccagg
     1021 acggctgcct catctacaac gtcaagatca gaggggtgaa cttcacatcc aacggccctg
     1081 tgatgcagaa gaaaacactc ggctgggagg ccttcaccga aacgctgtac cccgctgacg
     1141 gcggcctgga aggcagaaac gacatggccc tgaagctcgt gggcgggagc catctgatcg
     1201 caaacatcaa gaccacatat agatccaaga aacccgctaa gaacctcaag atgcctggcg
     1261 tctactatgt ggactacaga ctggaaagaa tcaaggaggc caacaacgaa acctacgtcg
     1321 agcagcacga ggtggcagtg gccagatact gcgacctccc tagcaaactg gggcacaagc
     1381 ttaatcccaa gaagaagagg aaggtggagg acgcccgtac gagtactgga agcggagagg
     1441 gcagaggaag tctgctaaca tgcggtgacg tcgaggagaa tcctggacct ggatccatgg
     1501 ccaagccttt gtctcaagaa gaatccaccc tcattgaaag agcaacggct acaatcaaca
     1561 gcatccccat ctctgaagac tacagcgtcg ccagcgcagc tctctctagc gacggccgca
     1621 tcttcactgg tgtcaatgta tatcatttta ctgggggacc ttgtgcagaa ctcgtggtgc
     1681 tgggcactgc tgctgctgcg gcagctggca acctgacttg tatcgtcgcg atcggaaatg
     1741 agaacagggg catcttgagc ccctgcggac ggtgccgaca ggtgcttctc gatctgcatc
     1801 ctgggatcaa agccatagtg aaggacagtg atggacagcc gacggcagtt gggattcgtg
     1861 aattgctgcc ctctggttat gtgtgggagg gctaactcga gcgacgcctc gactgtgcct
     1921 tctagttgcc agccatctgt tgtttgcccc tcccccgtgc cttccttgac cctggaaggt
     1981 gccactccca ctgtcctttc ctaataaaat gaggaaattg catcgcattg tctgagtagg
     2041 tgtcattcta ttctgggggg tggggtgggg caggacagca agggggagga ttgggaagac
     2101 aatagcaggc atgctgggga tgcggtgggc tctatccgag cggccgcgtg ttacaaccaa
     2161 ttaaccaatt ctgattagaa aaactcatcg agcatcaaat gaaactgcaa tttattcata
     2221 tcaggattat caataccata tttttgaaaa agccgtttct gtaatgaagg agaaaactca
     2281 ccgaggcagt tccataggat ggcaagatcc tggtatcggt ctgcgattcc gactcgtcca
     2341 acatcaatac aacctattaa tttcccctcg tcaaaaataa ggttatcaag tgagaaatca
     2401 ccatgagtga cgactgaatc cggtgagaat ggcaaaagct tatgcatttc tttccagact
     2461 tgttcaacag gccagccatt acgctcgtca tcaaaatcac tcgcatcaac caaaccgtta
     2521 ttcattcgtg attgcgcctg agcgaggcga aatacgcgat cgctgttaaa aggacaatta
     2581 caaacaggaa tcgaatgcaa ccggcgcagg aacactgcca gcgcatcaac aatattttca
     2641 cctgaatcag gatattcttc taatacctgg aatgctgttt tcccggggat cgcagtggtg
     2701 agtaaccatg catcatcagg agtacggata aaatgcttga tggtcggaag aggcataaat
     2761 tccgtcagcc agtttagtct gaccatctca tctgtaacat cattggcaac gctacctttg
     2821 ccatgtttca gaaacaactc tggcgcatcg ggcttcccat acaatcgata gattgtcgca
     2881 cctgattgcc cgacattatc gcgagcccat ttatacccat ataaatcagc atccatgttg
     2941 gaatttaatc gcggcctgga gcaagacgtt tcccgttgaa tatggctcat aacacccctt
     3001 gtattactgt ttatgtaagc agacagtttt attgttcatg atgatatatt tttatcttgt
     3061 gcaatgtaac atcagagatt ttgagacaca acgtggcttt gttgaataaa tcgaactttt
     3121 gctgagttga aggatcagtc atgaccaaaa tcccttaacg tgagttttcg ttccactgag
     3181 cgtcagaccc cgtagaaaag atcaaaggat cttcttgaga tccttttttt ctgcgcgtaa
     3241 tctgctgctt gcaaacaaaa aaaccaccgc taccagcggt ggtttgtttg ccggatcaag
     3301 agctaccaac tctttttccg aaggtaactg gcttcagcag agcgcagata ccaaatactg
     3361 ttcttctagt gtagccgtag ttaggccacc acttcaagaa ctctgtagca ccgcctacat
     3421 acctcgctct gctaatcctg ttaccagtgg ctgctgccag tggcgataag tcgtgtctta
     3481 ccgggttgga ctcaagacga tagttaccgg ataaggcgca gcggtcgggc tgaacggggg
     3541 gttcgtgcac acagcccagc ttggagcgaa cgacctacac cgaactgaga tacctacagc
     3601 gtgagctatg agaaagcgcc acgcttcccg aagggagaaa ggcggacagg tatccggtaa
     3661 gcggcagggt cggaacagga gagcgcacga gggagcttcc agggggaaac gcctggtatc
     3721 tttatagtcc tgtcgggttt cgccacctct gacttgagcg tcgatttttg tgatgctcgt
     3781 caggggggcg gagcctatgg aaaaacgcca gcaacgcggc ctttttacgg ttcctggcct
     3841 tttgctggcc ttttgctcac atgttctttc ctgcgttatc ccctgattct gtggataacc
     3901 gtgcggccgc caatataact tcgtataatg tatgctatac gaagttatcc ctgaattcgc
     3961 atctagactg atctagagtt tattgcagct tataatggtt acaaataaag caatagcatc
     4021 acaaatttca caaataaagc atttttttca ctgcattcta gttgtggttt gtccaaactc
     4081 atcaatgtat cttatcatgt ctggatcaac gttaattaag tgcccgtcag tgggcagagc
     4141 gcacatcgcc cacagtcccc gagaagttgg ggggaggggt cggcaattga accggtgcct
     4201 agagaaggtg gcgcggggta aactgggaaa gtgatgtcgt gtactggctc cgcctttttc
     4261 ccgagggtgg gggagaaccg tatataagtg cagtagtcgc cgtgaacgtt ctttttcgca
     4321 acgggtttgc cgccagaaca caggtaagtg ccgtgtgtgg ttcccgcggg cctggcctct
     4381 ttacgggtta tggcccttgc gtgccttgaa ttacttccac ctggctgcag tacgtgattc
     4441 ttgatcccga gcttcgggtt ggaagtgggt gggagagttc gaggccttgc gcttaaggag
     4501 ccccttcgcc tcgtgcttga gttgaggcct ggcctgggcg ctggggccgc cgcgtgcgaa
     4561 tctggtggca ccttcgcgcc tgtctcgctg ctttcgataa gtctctagcc atttaaaatt
     4621 tttgatgacc tgctgcgacg ctttttttct ggcaagatag tcttgtaaat gcgggccaag
     4681 atctgcacac tggtatttcg gtttttgggg ccgcgggcgg cgacggggcc cgtgcgtccc
     4741 agcgcacatg ttcggcgagg cggggcctgc gagcgcggcc accgagaatc ggacgggggt
     4801 agtctcaagc tggccggcct gctctggtgc ctggcctcgc gccgccgtgt atcgccccgc
     4861 cctgggcggc aaggctggcc cggtcggcac cagttgcgtg agcggaaaga tggccgcttc
     4921 ccggccctgc tgcagggagc tcaaaatgga ggacgcggcg ctcgggagag cgggcgggtg
     4981 agtcacccac acaaaggaaa agggcctttc cgtcctcagc cgtcgcttca tgtgactcca
     5041 cggagtaccg ggcgccgtcc aggcacctcg attagttctc gcgcttttgg agtacgtcgt
     5101 ctttaggttg gggggagggg ttttatgcga tggagtttcc ccacactgag tgggtggaga
     5161 ctgaagttag gccagcttgg cacttgatgt aattctcctt ggaatttgcc ctttttgagt
     5221 ttggatcttg gttcattctc aagcctcaga cagtggttca aagttttttt cttccatttc
     5281 aggtgtcgtg aggtacctat gccaccatgg gagtgcaggt ggaaaccatc tccccaggtg
     5341 acgggcgcac cttccccaag cgcggccaga cctgtgtggt gcactacacc gggatgcttg
     5401 aagatggaaa gaaagtcgat tcctcccggg acagaaacaa gccctttaag tttatgctag
     5461 gcaagcagga ggtgatccga ggctgggaag aaggggttgc ccagatgagt gtgggtcaga
     5521 gagccaaact gactatatct ccagattatg cctatggtgc cactgggcac ccaggcatca
     5581 tcccaccaca tgccactctc gtcttcgatg tggagcttct aaaaccggaa gctagcgcca
     5641 ccatggtgag caagggcgag gagctgttca ccggggtggt gcccatcctg gtcgagctgg
     5701 acggcgacgt aaacggccac aagttcagcg tgcgcggcga gggcgagggc gatgccacca
     5761 acggcaagct gaccctgaag ttcatctgca ccaccggcaa gctgcccgtg ccctggccca
     5821 ccctcgtgac caccctgacc tacggcgtgc agtgcttcag ccgctacccc gaccacatga
     5881 agcgccacga cttcttcaag tccgccatgc ccgaaggcta cgtccaggag cgcaccatca
     5941 gcttcaagga cgacggcacc tacaagaccc gcgccgaggt gaagttcgag ggcgacaccc
     6001 tggtgaaccg catcgagctg aagggcatcg acttcaagga ggacggcaac atcctggggc
     6061 acaagctgga gtacaacttc aacagccaca acgtctatat caccgccgac aagcagaaga
     6121 acggcatcaa ggccaacttc aagatccgcc acaacgtgga ggacggcagc gtgcagctcg
     6181 ccgaccacta ccagcagaac acccccatcg gcgacggccc cgtgctgctg cccgacaacc
     6241 actacctgag cacccagtcc aagctgagca aagaccccaa cgagaagcgc gatcacatgg
     6301 tcctgctgga gttcgtgacc gccgccggga tcactcacgg catggacgag ctgtacaagt
     6361 aataagatat cttcgaacgt cgacggatcc agacatgata agatacattg atgagtttgg
     6421 acaaaccaca actagaatgc agtgaaaaaa atgctttatt tgtgaaattt gtgatgctat
     6481 tgctttattt gtaaccatta taagctgcaa taaacactag tgtctggccc atggtgaatt
     6541 ctccaggcga tctgacggtt cactaaacga gctctgctta tataggcctc ccaccgtaca
     6601 cgccacctcg acatactcga gtttactccc tatcagtgat agagaacgta tgtcgagttt
     6661 actccctatc agtgatagag aacgatgtcg agtttactcc ctatcagtga tagagaacgt
     6721 atgtcgagtt tactccctat cagtgataga gaacgtatgt cgagtttact ccctatcagt
     6781 gatagagaac gtatgtcgag tttatcccta tcagtgatag agaacgtatg tcgagtttac
     6841 tccctatcag tgatagagaa cgtatgtcga ggtaggcgtg tacggtggga ggcctatata
     6901 agcagagctc gtttagtgaa ccgtcagatc gcctggagat ttcgagctcg gcttgccacc
     6961 atgggagtgc aggtggaaac catctcccca ggtgacgggc gcaccttccc caagcgcggc
     7021 cagacctgtg tggtgcacta caccgggatg cttgaagatg gaaagaaagt cgattcctcc
     7081 cgggacagaa acaagccctt taagtttatg ctaggcaagc aggaggtgat ccgaggctgg
     7141 gaagaagggg ttgcccagat gagtgtgggt cagagagcca aactgactat atctccagat
     7201 tatgcctatg gtgccactgg gcacccaggc atcatcccac cacatgccac tctcgtcttc
     7261 gatgtggagc ttctaaaacc ggaagctagc gccaccatgg tgagcaaggg cgaggaggtc
     7321 atcaaagagt tcatgcgctt caaggtgcgc atggagggct ccatgaacgg ccacgagttc
     7381 gagatcgagg gcgagggcga gggccgcccc tacgagggca cccagaccgc caagctgaag
     7441 gtgaccaagg gcggccccct gcccttcgcc tgggacatcc tgtcccccca gttcatgtac
     7501 ggctccaagg cgtacgtgaa gcaccccgcc gacatccccg attacaagaa gctgtccttc
     7561 cccgagggct tcaagtggga gcgcgtgatg aacttcgagg acggcggtct ggtgaccgtg
     7621 acccaggact cctccctgca ggacggcacg ctgatctaca aggtgaagat gcgcggcacc
     7681 aacttccccc ccgacggccc cgtaatgcag aagaagacca tgggctggga ggcctccacc
     7741 gagcgcctgt acccccgcga cggcgtgctg aagggcgaga tccaccaggc cctgaagctg
     7801 aaggacggcg gccactacct ggtggagttc aagaccatct acatggccaa gaagcccgtg
     7861 caactgcccg gctactacta cgtggacacc aagctggaca tcacctccca caacgaggac
     7921 tacaccatcg tggaacagta cgagcgctcc gagggccgcc accacctgtt cctggggcat
     7981 ggcaccggca gcaccggcag cggcagctcc ggcaccgcct cctccgagga caacaacatg
     8041 gccgtcatca aagagttcat gcgcttcaag gtgcgcatgg agggctccat gaacggccac
     8101 gagttcgaga tcgagggcga gggcgagggc cgcccctacg agggcaccca gaccgccaag
     8161 ctgaaggtga ccaagggcgg ccccctgccc ttcgcctggg acatcctgtc cccccagttc
     8221 atgtacggct ccaaggcgta cgtgaagcac cccgccgaca tccccgatta caagaagctg
     8281 tccttccccg agggcttcaa gtgggagcgc gtgatgaact tcgaggacgg cggtctggtg
     8341 accgtgaccc aggactcctc cctgcaggac ggcacgctga tctacaaggt gaagatgcgc
     8401 ggcaccaact tcccccccga cggccccgta atgcagaaga agaccatggg ctgggaggcc
     8461 tccaccgagc gcctgtaccc ccgcgacggc gtgctgaagg gcgagatcca ccaggccctg
     8521 aagctgaagg acggcggcca ctacctggtg gagttcaaga ccatctacat ggccaagaag
     8581 cccgtgcaac tgcccggcta ctactacgtg gacaccaagc tggacatcac ctcccacaac
     8641 gaggactaca ccatcgtgga acagtacgag cgctccgagg gccgccacca cctgttcctg
     8701 tacggcatgg acgagctgta caagtaataa ttctccggac gtcgacggat ccagacatga
     8761 taagatacat tgatgagttt ggacaaacca caactagaat gcagtgaaaa aaatgcttta
     8821 tttgtgaaat ttgtgatgct attgctttat ttgtaaccat tataagctgc aataaacact
     8881 agt
//
